Addgene plasmid #190043: 2015-C
Purpose: (Empty Backbone) Backbone vector for generation of BiFC plasmids
Depositing lab: Patrick Van Dijck. Depositing organization: Katholieke Universiteit Leuven. Publication: A Bimolecular Fluorescence Complementation Tool for Identification of Protein-Protein Interactions in Candida albicans. Subotic A, Swinnen E, Demuyser L, De Keersmaecker H, Mizuno H, Tournu H, Van Dijck P. G3 (Bethesda). 2017 Oct 5;7(10):3509-3520. doi: 10.1534/g3.117.300149. PubMed 28860184.
Backbone
  Vector backbone: pC2YB
  Vector type: Yeast Expression
  Promoter: Met3
  Selectable markers: LEU2
Growth in bacteria
  Bacterial resistance: Kanamycin, 50 μg/mL
  Growth temperature: 37°C
  Growth strain: Top10
  Copy number: Unknown
Terms and licenses: Academic/Nonprofit Terms; Industry Terms: Not Available to Industry
How to cite: 2015-C was a gift from Patrick Van Dijck (Addgene plasmid # 190043 ; http://n2t.net/addgene:190043 ; RRID:Addgene_190043)
