[The description below was written by a language model from this plasmid's Addgene catalogue record and pLannotate feature annotations shown in this document.]
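Description:
2015-C is an empty backbone vector for building bimolecular fluorescence complementation (BiFC) plasmids, used to detect protein–protein interactions in the yeast Candida albicans. It is catalogued as a yeast expression vector derived from pC2YB, with expression of the future fusion driven by the Met3 promoter, generally known as a methionine/cysteine-repressible promoter. In BiFC, two candidate partners are each fused to a non-fluorescent half of a fluorescent protein, and fluorescence is restored only when the partners bring the halves together. The "C" in the name may indicate a particular fragment or fusion orientation, but the record does not say so. The automated annotation of the 8,544 nt sequence identifies neither the Met3 promoter nor any fluorescent protein fragment, so these presumably lie in unannotated stretches, such as the gap between the lacZα and ccdB fragments.

For propagation in E. coli the plasmid carries a high-copy ColE1/pUC-type origin and a Tn5-derived NeoR/KanR gene, matching the listed kanamycin selection. Selection in yeast relies on LEU2, annotated by homology to the Saccharomyces cerevisiae 3-isopropylmalate dehydrogenase. It is preceded by a fragment of Candida albicans NFS1, which suggests that the marker region is a piece of Candida genomic DNA. No yeast replication origin is annotated, and the record does not state whether the plasmid integrates into the genome.

The remaining features look like remnants of a commercial cloning vector: the lac promoter, operator and CAP site, a lacZα fragment, flanking SP6 and T7 promoters, a partial ccdB sequence, and short fragments of BleoR, lacI, tnpA and bom. These are unlikely to have a functional role in the BiFC application.
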