Features (pLannotate 1.2.2; 18 found; start..end, strand, type, name):
    797..813     +  promoter       copia promoter (fragment): strong promoter from the Drosophila transposable element copia (Sinclair et al., 1986)
    858..879     +  CDS            BleoR (fragment): antibiotic-binding protein; Sh ble from Streptoalloteichus hindustanus; confers resistance to bleomycin, phleomycin, and Zeocin™
   1017..1605    +  rep_origin     ori: high-copy-number ColE1/pMB1/pBR322/pUC origin of replication
   1788..1880    +  CDS            lacI (fragment): lac repressor; lacI; The lac repressor binds to the lac operator to inhibit transcription in E. coli. This inhibition can be relieved by adding lactose or isopropyl-β-D-thiogalactopyranoside (IPTG).
   1893..1914    +  protein_bind   CAP binding site: CAP binding activates transcription in the presence of cAMP. E. coli catabolite activator protein
   1929..1959    +  promoter       lac promoter: promoter for the E. coli lac operon
   1967..1983    +  protein_bind   lac operator: The lac repressor binds to the lac operator to inhibit transcription in E. coli. This inhibition can be relieved by adding lactose or isopropyl-β-D-thiogalactopyranoside (IPTG). lac repressor encoded by lacI
   2025..2043    +  promoter       SP6 promoter: promoter for bacteriophage SP6 RNA polymerase
   2121..2663    +  CDS            NFS1 (fragment): NFS1_CANAL - Also known as SPL1 From Candida albicans (strain SC5314 / ATCC MYA-2876) (Yeast).
   2986..4077    +  CDS            LEU2: LEU3_YEAST - Experimental evidence at protein level: Swiss-Prot protein existence level 1. Catalyzes the oxidation of 3-carboxy-2-hydroxy-4- methylpentanoate (3-isopropylmalate) to 3-carboxy-4-methyl-2- oxopentanoate. The product decarboxylates to 4-methyl-2 oxopentanoate. From Saccharomyces cerevisiae (strain ATCC 204508 / S288c) (Baker's yeast).
   4382..4400    -  promoter       T7 promoter: promoter for bacteriophage T7 RNA polymerase
   4403..4526    +  CDS            lacZα (fragment): LacZα fragment of β-galactosidase; lacZ fragment
   5649..5952    +  CDS            ccdB (fragment): CcdB, a bacterial toxin that poisons DNA gyrase; ccdB; Plasmids containing the ccdB gene cannot be propagated in standard E. coli strains.
   6000..6269    +  CDS            tnpA (fragment): TN5P_ECOLX - Also known as tnp. Experimental evidence at protein level: Swiss-Prot protein existence level 1. Mediates transposition of transposon Tn5 by a 'cut and paste' mechanism. First, the monomeric transposase binds the 19 bp inverted DNA repeats flanking the transposon. Then, dimerization of the DNA- bound transposase creates a synaptic DNA complex. After nicking of the first DNA strand, excision of the transposon proceeds through a series of intermediates. The transposase then mediates the insertion of the transposon at a new site by strand transfer. The activity of the wild- type tran
   6301..7095    +  CDS            NeoR/KanR: aminoglycoside phosphotransferase from Tn5; aph(3')-II (or nptII); confers resistance to neomycin, kanamycin, and G418 (Geneticin®)
   7116..7166    -  misc_feature   bom (fragment): basis of mobility region from pBR322
   7193..7281    +  promoter       AmpR promoter (fragment): bla
   7301..7348    +  CDS            BleoR (fragment): antibiotic-binding protein; Sh ble from Streptoalloteichus hindustanus; confers resistance to bleomycin, phleomycin, and Zeocin™
>Addgene plasmid #190043 | 2015-C | addgene full sequence | sequence record 377526 | Addgene NGS Result
GCGTAGTCACATATAATGTATACAATTTTTGCAACTCTGACACTATAATTGATCCAATAATAAAGTATAT
AATAGATCATCAAGTATACGTAATCTCCCCAAAAAAAAAATTGCATAAAATAAAATCTATAAACCTTTTT
TAGATTTTTAGTTGTTCCTTTTTTCTTTCTATTCTTCAACTTCCAAGTGTTGTCACTTTCTTCCTGTTAA
CTATATTTAAAAGTAAATACCCTCCCCAGAAAACTCCGGAATGAGCCTAGGGACCCGGGGGCGCGCCGGA
GGTGGAGGTTCTGGTGGAGGTGGTTCAGCTAGCACGCGTAGTACTTAACCGCGCCGTCGACGAGTGAAAT
TCTGGAAATCTGGAAATCTGGTTTTGTATTCTTGTTATTCTTCTTTTTGTTATTACATATATAACTTGTT
ACTTTTTTAAAAAAATCTTTGTTTATTTTATAAATATATAAAACTAAATTTAAGAAAAAGAGAAAAATGT
TTTATTTGAGAGATTGAAATTTTACTTGAATTTAGCTTAGCTTTTATAAAGTATTATTATGTAAAAAAAC
AAAACAAATATACATTAAAAAGTTAAGACTATAAAATAGCCACCCAAGGCATTTCTATATCTTGTTGTTG
TTGTTTTCATCTTCTGTATCAGAGGAACTTATTTTATTATTTTCGTCACGGGTATTTTCTCTTGTTTGAT
GATTCATCCCATTCATTCCATCATAAAATTCTAGAAGGACCACCTTTGATTGTAAATAGTAATAATTACC
ACCCTTATTTAATTATTTATTTAACTTATTTATTTATTTATTATACATATATACAAATCTAATAAAGTGA
AAATCTCCCCCTTCACACGTGGCCGAGGAGCAGGACTGACACGTGCTAAAACTTCATTTTTAATTTAAAA
GGATCTAGGTGAAGATCCTTTTTGATAATCTCATGACCAAAATCCCTTAACGTGAGTTTTCGTTCCACTG
AGCGTCAGACCCCGTAGAAAAGATCAAAGGATCTTCTTGAGATCCTTTTTTTCTGCGCGTAATCTGCTGC
TTGCAAACAAAAAAACCACCGCTACCAGCGGTGGTTTGTTTGCCGGATCAAGAGCTACCAACTCTTTTTC
CGAAGGTAACTGGCTTCAGCAGAGCGCAGATACCAAATACTGTTCTTCTAGTGTAGCCGTAGTTAGGCCA
CCACTTCAAGAACTCTGTAGCACCGCCTACATACCTCGCTCTGCTAATCCTGTTACCAGTGGCTGCTGCC
AGTGGCGATAAGTCGTGTCTTACCGGGTTGGACTCAAGACGATAGTTACCGGATAAGGCGCAGCGGTCGG
GCTGAACGGGGGGTTCGTGCACACAGCCCAGCTTGGAGCGAACGACCTACACCGAACTGAGATACCTACA
GCGTGAGCTATGAGAAAGCGCCACGCTTCCCGAAGGGAGAAAGGCGGACAGGTATCCGGTAAGCGGCAGG
GTCGGAACAGGAGAGCGCACGAGGGAGCTTCCAGGGGGAAACGCCTGGTATCTTTATAGTCCTGTCGGGT
TTCGCCACCTCTGACTTGAGCGTCGATTTTTGTGATGCTCGTCAGGGGGGCGGAGCCTATGGAAAAACGC
CAGCAACGCGGCCTTTTTACGGTTCCTGGCCTTTTGCTGGCCTTTTGCTCACATGTTCTTTCCTGCGTTA
TCCCCTGATTCTGTGGATAACCGTATTACCGCCTTTGAGTGAGCTGATACCGCTCGCCGCAGCCGAACGA
CCGAGCGCAGCGAGTCAGTGAGCGAGGAAGCGGAAGAGCGCCCAATACGCAAACCGCCTCTCCCCGCGCG
TTGGCCGATTCATTAATGCAGCTGGCACGACAGGTTTCCCGACTGGAAAGCGGGCAGTGAGCGCAACGCA
ATTAATGTGAGTTAGCTCACTCATTAGGCACCCCAGGCTTTACACTTTATGCTTCCGGCTCGTATGTTGT
GTGGAATTGTGAGCGGATAACAATTTCACACAGGAAACAGCTATGACCATGATTACGCCAAGCTATTTAG
GTGACACTATAGAATACTCAAGCTATGCATCAAGCTTGGTACCGAGCTCGGATCCACTAGTAACGGCCGC
CAGTGTGCTGGAATTCGCCCTTGGATCCAATCATCACTGGTGGGGGTCAAGAAAGAGGTTTGAGATCAGG
TACTTTGGCACCACCATTAGTAGCTGGGTTTGGTGAAGCTGCAAGATTAATGAAACAAGAATCTGCATTT
GACAAGAAACATATTGAGAGGTTATCTACTAAATTGAAGAACGGTTTGTTATCCATTCCATCTACTCAGT
TTAACGGTTGTAATAACCCAACATATCAATACCCAGGTTGTGTGAATGTTTCCTTTGCATACATTGAAGG
GGAATCTTTGTTAATGGCATTGAAAGATATTGCATTGAGTTCTGGTTCTGCATGTACCTCTGCATCTTTG
GAACCATCGTATGTTTTACATGCTTTGGGTGCCGATGATGCCTTGGCTCATTCTTCCATTAGATTCGGTA
TTGGTAGATTCACCACTGAAGCAGAAGTTGACTATGTTATTCAAGCAATTAATGAAAGAGTTGATTTCTT
GAGAAAGATGTCTCCATTATGGGAAATGGTTCAAGAAGGTATTGACTTGAACTCTATCGAATGGAGTGGA
CATTAAGGTTTTTTGTTTTTTTGTAATTTGTGTTGTTATGTGTAATTATCGTGTATAGAGTAATTTCGGA
AATTGTACTTTCGTTCATGTATCTGAACCAGATGAATAATACGTTCGTATTGTTGAAGAATGACTAACTC
CTGTAACGGCGTGCGTGGGTTCCGCAGCCGGGTTCAATTTTTTTTTTCTTGTTCACTATAAAAATATATA
ATAAACGAAAAAAATCCGAGGGACTCAGGCTATGAAATTTTTCACTCAAGAATTTTTTTTCCTTCATCCT
TAATTCCTTTATTCACTACCCAAACCCACAATGTCAGTTAAAACTAAAACTATTACAATTTTACCAGGTG
ATCACGTCGGTACCGAAATTGTCAATGAAGCTATCAAAGTTTTAGAAGCAATTGAAGCTGCCACTCCTTA
CCAAAAAATCCATTTCGATTTCAAACATCATTTAATCGGTGGTGCTGCCATTGATGCCACTGGTGTCCCA
TTGCCAGATGACGCACTTGAAAGTGCCAAAAAATCTGATGCCGTCTTATTGGGTGCTGTTGGTGGACCAA
AATGGGGGACTGGCGCCGTTCGTCCAGAACAAGGTTTATTAAAGATTCGTAAAGAATTGAACCTTTATGC
TAACATCAGACCATGTAACTTTGCCAGTGACTCCTTATTGGAATTATCCCCATTGAGACCAGAAGTCGTT
AAAGGTACAAACTTGATCATTGTTCGTGAATTAGTTGGTGGTATTTATTTCGGTGATCGTGAAGAACAAG
AAGAAAGTGAAGATAAACAAACCGCATGGGATACTGAAAAATACACCGTCGATGAAGTCACCAGAATCAC
CCGTATGGCTGCCTTCATGGCTTTACAACATAACCCACCATTACCAATCTGGTCATTGGATAAGGCTAAT
GTTTTAGCTTCTTCTAGATTATGGAGAAGAACTGTCGATAAAGTGATTTCTGAAGAGTTCCCAACTTTGT
CTGTTCAACATCAATTGATTGACTCCGCCGCCATGATTTTAATTCAAAACCCAACCAAATTGAATGGTAT
AATCATCACTTCTAACATGTTTGGTGATATCATTTCCGATGAAGCTTCAGTTATTCCAGGTTCCTTGGGT
TTATTACCATCTGCATCTTTGGCTTCATTGCCAGATACCAACACCGCTTTTGGTCTTTATGAACCATGTC
ACGGTTCTGCTCCTGATTTACCAGCCAATAAAGTTAACCCAATTGCTACTATTTTATCTGCTGCTTCTAT
GTTGAGATTATCTTTGGATTGTGTGAAAGAAGCTGAAGCTTTAGAAGAAGCCGTGAAACAAGTCTTGGAT
AAAGGTATCAGAACTGCAGATTTAAGAGGTACCAGTTCAGCTACTGAAGTTGGTGACGCGATTGTCGAAG
CTGTTACTAAAATCTTAAAAGAAAAAGCTTAAGTAAAGTATACACAAAATTTAACGAATATTATTAATAC
AAAATGAACACCACCTAAATACTTTTTTTTAAAAATGTACCGACTCTTCTAAAAATTGCGATAATTCAAT
ATCGGAAATTTCTCTCACCGGTTTACTTGGATCTTCGGAAATAAATCTATTTGAAGTAATGGTAGCCTCA
CTTGATTCTGATTGGCTCTTTCTAGACATGGGTAGGTAAGGGCGAATTCTGCAGATATCCATCACACTGG
CGGCCGGCCGCTCGAGCATGCATCTAGAGGGCCCAATTCGCCCTATAGTGAGTCGTATTACAATTCACTG
GCCGTCGTTTTACAACGTCGTGACTGGGAAAACCCTGGCGTTACCCAACTTAATCGCCTTGCAGCACATC
CCCCTTTCGCCAGCTGGCGTAATAGCGAAGAGGCCCGCACCGATCGACCAGATCAAAATGCTAGAACAAA
TTACGTCTGCATCAACAGTCATCTTCCTTATTTGCATAAATGCTAAAATGGCAAACCTGTAAACCGTTTG
AAAAGCAAATTGAGATAGTTAGCTCGGTTTTTTTTTCACGTGGCCATAATCCAACAAAAAAAAGGAATTT
AAGGGGGGAGAGAAGGAGGCTTGAATTTGTACCACAGAGCGAGCAAGAAATTAATAATATACTTGGCTTA
GCTGAAATGAGAATGAAAAAGCAAATTTCAAGTGAAACACCACTACTAGCCAAGTAAATTGGCCAATTTG
CTCTCGTGCTTTAATTTCCTAACAAGCTTTTGAGACCGAAAAAAATCAACCAATGATGATGGAAAAATAC
TTCCGGGAGTCAATTTATCCATAATTTCACGTCGTTTTTTTTTTGCACATGGCAAATATATTGGAATCCT
GAGATTTTCTTGGAGTCGTGTACAATAACACCAGGCGGGAACATGCCGTTATGATCCAGCATAGCGGCCG
CTATGTGTTCAAATATTGAAACCGTGAAACCAGTTTGATACAGCTGATATTGTGTGCTAAAAAAAGATGA
GCACCGAAAGAGTCTTTAGTTTATTGCCAAGTAAAGGGTCAAAGAATACCTATTCTTTATGAACACAGAC
TTGCTCTAATGGTGAATTAGTGTGGAGTAATAGAGAAGGAGGCGAAACAAAAATAATTGGTTAAACACTC
GAATGTCACACAATCCTAAATAGGTTAAATTCAGTTACCGCCGTGATGCGGGAACAAAGCCGAGCGGTAA
TATTTTTGGATTCTATGTTTTTTTGGTGTATATTGCACGACTTGGTGCCAACAACTGGTGTTCCAACGCA
CAAAACTAGGTTCAACTGGATACTGTTTTCTAGAAATTATTTGCGGCAATTCATGATTACGGTCCTAAAT
TTGAAATAAAAGTTTCCAATTATGTGTCTTGACAATTTCCATTGGGTTCAAAAAGATCTAGAATGTATGT
AATTACGCAACAATTTGCATGCAAAGAAATAAAAACAAACCTAAAATCCAACTGCTGTTGTTCTGGTGAT
GATGTAGTAAAATAAGAGCACGGCCAAGAACAAGGTGATTTACGTACGGCAGTTTAAGGTTTACACCTAT
AAAAGAGAGAGCCGTTATCGTCTGTTTGTGGATGTACAGAGTGATATTATTGACACGCCGGGGCGACGGA
TGGTGATCCCCCTGGCCAGTGCACGTCTGCTGTCAGATAAAGTCTCCCGTGAACTTTACCCGGTGGTGCA
TATCGGGGATGAAAGCTGGCGCATGATGACCACCGATATGGCCAGTGTGCCGGTCTCCGTTATCGGGGAA
GAAGTGGCTGATCTCAGCCACCGCGAAAATGACATCAAAAACGCCATTAACCTGATGTTCTGGGGAATAT
AAATGTCAGGCATGAGATTATCAAAAAGGATCTTCACCTAGATCCTTTTCACGTAGAAAGCCAGTCCGCA
GAAACGGTGCTGACCCCGGATGAATGTCAGCTACTGGGCTATCTGGACAAGGGAAAACGCAAGCGCAAAG
AGAAAGCAGGTAGCTTGCAGTGGGCTTACATGGCGATAGCTAGACTGGGCGGTTTTATGGACAGCAAGCG
AACCGGAATTGCCAGCTGGGGCGCCCTCTGGTAAGGTTGGGAAGCCCTGCAAAGTAAACTGGATGGCTTT
CTTGCCGCCAAGGATCTGATGGCGCAGGGGATCAAGCTCTGATCAAGAGACAGGATGAGGATCGTTTCGC
ATGATTGAACAAGATGGATTGCACGCAGGTTCTCCGGCCGCTTGGGTGGAGAGGCTATTCGGCTATGACT
GGGCACAACAGACAATCGGCTGCTCTGATGCCGCCGTGTTCCGGCTGTCAGCGCAGGGGCGCCCGGTTCT
TTTTGTCAAGACCGACCTGTCCGGTGCCCTGAATGAACTGCAAGACGAGGCAGCGCGGCTATCGTGGCTG
GCCACGACGGGCGTTCCTTGCGCAGCTGTGCTCGACGTTGTCACTGAAGCGGGAAGGGACTGGCTGCTAT
TGGGCGAAGTGCCGGGGCAGGATCTCCTGTCATCTCACCTTGCTCCTGCCGAGAAAGTATCCATCATGGC
TGATGCAATGCGGCGGCTGCATACGCTTGATCCGGCTACCTGCCCATTCGACCACCAAGCGAAACATCGC
ATCGAGCGAGCACGTACTCGGATGGAAGCCGGTCTTGTCGATCAGGATGATCTGGACGAAGAGCATCAGG
GGCTCGCGCCAGCCGAACTGTTCGCCAGGCTCAAGGCGAGCATGCCCGACGGCGAGGATCTCGTCGTGAC
CCATGGCGATGCCTGCTTGCCGAATATCATGGTGGAAAATGGCCGCTTTTCTGGATTCATCGACTGTGGC
CGGCTGGGTGTGGCGGACCGCTATCAGGACATAGCGTTGGCTACCCGTGATATTGCTGAAGAGCTTGGCG
GCGAATGGGCTGACCGCTTCCTCGTGCTTTACGGTATCGCCGCTCCCGATTCGCAGCGCATCGCCTTCTA
TCGCCTTCTTGACGAGTTCTTCTGAATTATTAACGCTTACAATTTCCTGATGCGGTATTTTCTCCTTACG
CATCTGTGCGGTATTTCACACCGCATCAGGTGGCACTTTTCGGGGAAATGTGCGCGGAACCCCTATTTGT
TTATTTTTCTAAATACATTCAAATATGTATCCGCTCATGAGACAATAACCCTGATAAATGCTTCAATAAT
AGCACGTGAGGAGGGCCACCATGGCCAAGTTGACCAGTGCCGTTCCGGTGCTCACCGCGCGCGACGTCTT
CCAATTAGAGGTTGTGGATGCAAAATTGAAAAAAAAATGACTATTGGTAGCGTGTTCTATTTTTCTTATG
CGCTGAAAAACTACGAACAATTGTCTATTCCAAGCCTGTGGCTTTTTTTGGTGATTCACAATACATAAAT
TGGCAAATACCTCTTCTATAGACTTTAACCTTTGATGAAATGGTATGGATAAACCACTTTTGTGGTCAGG
GTATATATATTTTTATTCCAATCTGGCCTTTATAAATTCAAATTTCCAAGGGGACTCTGCTAAACCTTCT
GATATAACTATAACTCTAATAATGGCTGTAAAAAGTGTGAAAAAAAGATGATATTCACAAAAAAGATAAA
GGGGATTTCATATTGGGTATCTAGATTTAAACATCGTATTTCAACAATGAAACTAGAATCAATACGAAAT
CCAGGGCACAACTGTGTTCATTCCCTTGGGAATTATACTGAGTAATGGGAAGAATGTGCAAAAAATACCC
GTGTCTTATATAATTTCCATTTGTGTAGGGCTTAAAAGTGGACAACTTCAGGTTACGAAACCACGAAAAT
GTCTAAACGTTTGATCAAATTCGTAACTCATGGAAAATCACAGCAACAAATTAAGGATGGATATATCCGG
TACTTACAAATAAAAACACTAAAGAAGTATAAATTTTGAACTGAAATTCTATAGAAAATCTTTTTTTTTG
GGTAAAATTATGCGATTGTGGCTCATAGTAACGTAATCATACAGTTCAACAAACATCATTTTGTCAAAGG
ATTTCTAATCCTATTCTTTTTCTACTTGGCTTTTGAGTATATATATATATATATATACATCCTTTGTTCA
TCATCATGTTCGATTGAATTTTTTTCTTGGTTGTTATTAGATTGTCTACTTGAGTTTTTCTTGGTGCAAA
TTGTGGTGTTTTTCTAACAAATTTTTCAACATTTAAAGTATTTCTGGAACTTTTCTACAAGGAACGACAT
AGATCCATTAATGCGCCCCTCTAAAACAATACCCATAATGTCTTCTTAAGTATGCATCTGCTTATAAATG
TTTCTGGATTTACTTTAGTTAGAATGTCGACACGACAATGAACTATTGCTGTAGATCACGTGCGATCACT
GAATTATGAGTTTCTTTTTATTTTTCTTTTTGGGCTTTTTTTTTTGCAATTTTTTTTTTCCACCTTTGCC
AATT
